>Addgene plasmid #24599 | MSCV-Flag-mPar6a.PIG | addgene partial sequence | sequence record 30590 | 24599 with pLXSN-5
CCCTCACTCCTTCTCTAGGCGCCGGAATTAGATCTCTCGAGGTTCGTTTAGTGAACCGTCAGAATTGATC
TACCATGGACTACAAAGACGATGACGACAAGCTTGCGGCCGCGAATTCCATGGCCAGGCCGCAGAGGACT
CCGGCGCGCAGTCCCGATAGCATCGTCGAGGTGAAGAGCAAATTTGACGCCGAGTTCCGACGCTTTGCAC
TACCCCGCACTTCGGTGAGAGGCTTTCAGGAGTTCTCGCGATTGCTGTGTGTGGTACACCAGATCCCTGG
CCTGGACGTCCTGCTTGGCTATACGGATGCTCACGGTGACTTGCTGCCCCTCACCAACGATGACAGTTTG
CACCGGGCCCTGGCCAGCGGGCCCCCACCTCTGCGCCTCTTGGTTCAGAAACGGGCAGAAGGTGACTCGA
GTGGCCTGGCTTTTGCCTCCAACTCTCTACAAAGGCGCAAGAAAGGGCTCCTGCTACGACCAGTGGCACC
TCTGCGCACCAGGCCACCCTTGTTAATCAGCTTGCCCCAAGATTTCCGCCAGGTGTCTTCAGTTATAGAT
GTGGACCTACTACCTGAGACCCACCGACGAGTGAGGCTGCACAAACATGGTTCAGACCGTCCCCTGGGCT
TCTACATTCGAGATGGCATGAGTGTTCGCGTGGCTCCCCAGGGCCTGGNGCGGGTTCCAGGTATCTTCAT
CTC
