[The description below was written by a language model from this plasmid's Addgene catalogue record.]
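Description:
MSCV-Flag-mPar6a.PIG is a retroviral mammalian expression plasmid built on the pMSCV (murine stem cell virus) backbone, recorded as about 8 kb without the insert. It is propagated in E. coli under ampicillin selection, and transduced mammalian cells are selected with puromycin. The "PIG" suffix conventionally denotes a puromycin-IRES-GFP cassette, which would also give a fluorescent marker of transduction, but the record lists only puromycin as a selectable marker and provides no feature table to confirm a GFP reporter or the promoter arrangement. In MSCV vectors the insert is normally transcribed from the 5′ long terminal repeat. The LTRs and packaging signal allow the transcript to be packaged into retroviral particles when the plasmid is introduced into a packaging cell line, leading to stable integration in target cells.

The payload is a mouse Par6 polarity protein carrying an N-terminal FLAG epitope supplied by the backbone, which allows detection and immunoprecipitation with anti-FLAG antibodies. The insert was cloned by restriction digestion between a SacI site, which is retained, and a BamHI site, which was destroyed. The naming is inconsistent: the plasmid name refers to mPar6a, while the insert field reads Par6c. The record does not say whether these are alternative names for the same gene, so the isoform should be verified by sequencing. The insert size is not stated.

The associated publication examines how the Par6-aPKC complex links ErbB2 signalling to disruption of polarized epithelial organization independently of proliferation control. This points to use of the construct for stable expression of tagged Par6 in epithelial cells to study cell polarity.
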