Addgene plasmid #24599: MSCV-Flag-mPar6a.PIG
Depositing lab: Senthil Muthuswamy. Depositing organization: Cold Spring Harbor Laboratory. Publication: Par6-aPKC uncouples ErbB2 induced disruption of polarized epithelial organization from proliferation control. Aranda V, Haire T, Nolan ME, Calarco JP, Rosenberg AZ, Fawcett JP, Pawson T, Muthuswamy SK. Nat Cell Biol. 2006 Nov . 8(11):1235-45. 10.1038/ncb1485 PubMed 17060907.
Backbone
  Vector backbone: pMSCV
  Backbone manufacturer: Clontech
  Backbone size w/o insert (bp): 8000
  Vector type: Mammalian Expression, Retroviral
  Selectable markers: Puromycin
Growth in bacteria
  Bacterial resistance: Ampicillin, 100 μg/mL
  Growth temperature: 37°C
  Growth strain: DH5alpha
  Copy number: Unknown
Gene/Insert
  Gene/Insert name: Par6c
  Species: M. musculus (mouse)
  Tag / fusion protein: FLAG (N terminal on backbone)
  Cloning method: Restriction Enzyme; 5′ cloning site SacI (not destroyed); 3′ cloning site BamHI (destroyed during cloning)
  Sequencing primers: 5′ pLXSN 5'
Terms and licenses: Academic/Nonprofit Terms; Industry Terms: Not Available to Industry
How to cite: MSCV-Flag-mPar6a.PIG was a gift from Senthil Muthuswamy (Addgene plasmid # 24599 ; http://n2t.net/addgene:24599 ; RRID:Addgene_24599)
